>Addgene plasmid #125496 | lentiSAMv2 rs12189774-guide1 | addgene full sequence | sequence record 251539 | Addgene NGS Result
GTTTTAGAGCTAGGCCAACATGAGGATCACCCATGTCTGCAGGGCCTAGCAAGTTAAAATAAGGCTAGTC
CGTTATCAACTTGGCCAACATGAGGATCACCCATGTCTGCAGGGCCAAGTGGCACCGAGTCGGTGCTTTT
TTTGGATCCTAGGTCTTGAAAGGAGTGGGAATTGGCTCCGGTGCCCGTCAGTGGGCAGAGCGCACATCGC
CCACAGTCCCCGAGAAGTTGGGGGGAGGGGTCGGCAATTGATCCGGTGCCTAGAGAAGGTGGCGCGGGGT
AAACTGGGAAAGTGATGTCGTGTACTGGCTCCGCCTTTTTCCCGAGGGTGGGGGAGAACCGTATATAAGT
GCAGTAGTCGCCGTGAACGTTCTTTTTCGCAACGGGTTTGCCGCCAGAACACAGGCGTACGGCCACCATG
AAAAGGCCGGCGGCCACGAAAAAGGCCGGCCAGGCAAAAAAGAAAAAGGACAAGAAGTACAGCATCGGCC
TGGCCATCGGCACCAACTCTGTGGGCTGGGCCGTGATCACCGACGAGTACAAGGTGCCCAGCAAGAAATT
CAAGGTGCTGGGCAACACCGACCGGCACAGCATCAAGAAGAACCTGATCGGAGCCCTGCTGTTCGACAGC
GGCGAAACAGCCGAGGCCACCCGGCTGAAGAGAACCGCCAGAAGAAGATACACCAGACGGAAGAACCGGA
TCTGCTATCTGCAAGAGATCTTCAGCAACGAGATGGCCAAGGTGGACGACAGCTTCTTCCACAGACTGGA
AGAGTCCTTCCTGGTGGAAGAGGATAAGAAGCACGAGCGGCACCCCATCTTCGGCAACATCGTGGACGAG
GTGGCCTACCACGAGAAGTACCCCACCATCTACCACCTGAGAAAGAAACTGGTGGACAGCACCGACAAGG
CCGACCTGCGGCTGATCTATCTGGCCCTGGCCCACATGATCAAGTTCCGGGGCCACTTCCTGATCGAGGG
CGACCTGAACCCCGACAACAGCGACGTGGACAAGCTGTTCATCCAGCTGGTGCAGACCTACAACCAGCTG
TTCGAGGAAAACCCCATCAACGCCAGCGGCGTGGACGCCAAGGCCATCCTGTCTGCCAGACTGAGCAAGA
GCAGACGGCTGGAAAATCTGATCGCCCAGCTGCCCGGCGAGAAGAAGAATGGCCTGTTCGGCAACCTGAT
TGCCCTGAGCCTGGGCCTGACCCCCAACTTCAAGAGCAACTTCGACCTGGCCGAGGATGCCAAACTGCAG
CTGAGCAAGGACACCTACGACGACGACCTGGACAACCTGCTGGCCCAGATCGGCGACCAGTACGCCGACC
TGTTTCTGGCCGCCAAGAACCTGTCCGACGCCATCCTGCTGAGCGACATCCTGAGAGTGAACACCGAGAT
CACCAAGGCCCCCCTGAGCGCCTCTATGATCAAGAGATACGACGAGCACCACCAGGACCTGACCCTGCTG
AAAGCTCTCGTGCGGCAGCAGCTGCCTGAGAAGTACAAAGAGATTTTCTTCGACCAGAGCAAGAACGGCT
ACGCCGGCTACATTGACGGCGGAGCCAGCCAGGAAGAGTTCTACAAGTTCATCAAGCCCATCCTGGAAAA
GATGGACGGCACCGAGGAACTGCTCGTGAAGCTGAACAGAGAGGACCTGCTGCGGAAGCAGCGGACCTTC
GACAACGGCAGCATCCCCCACCAGATCCACCTGGGAGAGCTGCACGCCATTCTGCGGCGGCAGGAAGATT
TTTACCCATTCCTGAAGGACAACCGGGAAAAGATCGAGAAGATCCTGACCTTCCGCATCCCCTACTACGT
GGGCCCTCTGGCCAGGGGAAACAGCAGATTCGCCTGGATGACCAGAAAGAGCGAGGAAACCATCACCCCC
TGGAACTTCGAGGAAGTGGTGGACAAGGGCGCTTCCGCCCAGAGCTTCATCGAGCGGATGACCAACTTCG
ATAAGAACCTGCCCAACGAGAAGGTGCTGCCCAAGCACAGCCTGCTGTACGAGTACTTCACCGTGTATAA
CGAGCTGACCAAAGTGAAATACGTGACCGAGGGAATGAGAAAGCCCGCCTTCCTGAGCGGCGAGCAGAAA
AAGGCCATCGTGGACCTGCTGTTCAAGACCAACCGGAAAGTGACCGTGAAGCAGCTGAAAGAGGACTACT
TCAAGAAAATCGAGTGCTTCGACTCCGTGGAAATCTCCGGCGTGGAAGATCGGTTCAACGCCTCCCTGGG
CACATACCACGATCTGCTGAAAATTATCAAGGACAAGGACTTCCTGGACAATGAGGAAAACGAGGACATT
CTGGAAGATATCGTGCTGACCCTGACACTGTTTGAGGACAGAGAGATGATCGAGGAACGGCTGAAAACCT
ATGCCCACCTGTTCGACGACAAAGTGATGAAGCAGCTGAAGCGGCGGAGATACACCGGCTGGGGCAGGCT
GAGCCGGAAGCTGATCAACGGCATCCGGGACAAGCAGTCCGGCAAGACAATCCTGGATTTCCTGAAGTCC
GACGGCTTCGCCAACAGAAACTTCATGCAGCTGATCCACGACGACAGCCTGACCTTTAAAGAGGACATCC
AGAAAGCCCAGGTGTCCGGCCAGGGCGATAGCCTGCACGAGCACATTGCCAATCTGGCCGGCAGCCCCGC
CATTAAGAAGGGCATCCTGCAGACAGTGAAGGTGGTGGACGAGCTCGTGAAAGTGATGGGCCGGCACAAG
CCCGAGAACATCGTGATCGAAATGGCCAGAGAGAACCAGACCACCCAGAAGGGACAGAAGAACAGCCGCG
AGAGAATGAAGCGGATCGAAGAGGGCATCAAAGAGCTGGGCAGCCAGATCCTGAAAGAACACCCCGTGGA
AAACACCCAGCTGCAGAACGAGAAGCTGTACCTGTACTACCTGCAGAATGGGCGGGATATGTACGTGGAC
CAGGAACTGGACATCAACCGGCTGTCCGACTACGATGTGGACCACATCGTGCCTCAGAGCTTTCTGAAGG
ACGACTCCATCGACAACAAGGTGCTGACCAGAAGCGACAAGGCCCGGGGCAAGAGCGACAACGTGCCCTC
CGAAGAGGTCGTGAAGAAGATGAAGAACTACTGGCGGCAGCTGCTGAACGCCAAGCTGATTACCCAGAGA
AAGTTCGACAATCTGACCAAGGCCGAGAGAGGCGGCCTGAGCGAACTGGATAAGGCCGGCTTCATCAAGA
GACAGCTGGTGGAAACCCGGCAGATCACAAAGCACGTGGCACAGATCCTGGACTCCCGGATGAACACTAA
GTACGACGAGAATGACAAGCTGATCCGGGAAGTGAAAGTGATCACCCTGAAGTCCAAGCTGGTGTCCGAT
TTCCGGAAGGATTTCCAGTTTTACAAAGTGCGCGAGATCAACAACTACCACCACGCCCACGACGCCTACC
TGAACGCCGTCGTGGGAACCGCCCTGATCAAAAAGTACCCTAAGCTGGAAAGCGAGTTCGTGTACGGCGA
CTACAAGGTGTACGACGTGCGGAAGATGATCGCCAAGAGCGAGCAGGAAATCGGCAAGGCTACCGCCAAG
TACTTCTTCTACAGCAACATCATGAACTTTTTCAAGACCGAGATTACCCTGGCCAACGGCGAGATCCGGA
AGCGGCCTCTGATCGAGACAAACGGCGAAACCGGGGAGATCGTGTGGGATAAGGGCCGGGATTTTGCCAC
CGTGCGGAAAGTGCTGAGCATGCCCCAAGTGAATATCGTGAAAAAGACCGAGGTGCAGACAGGCGGCTTC
AGCAAAGAGTCTATCCTGCCCAAGAGGAACAGCGATAAGCTGATCGCCAGAAAGAAGGACTGGGACCCTA
AGAAGTACGGCGGCTTCGACAGCCCCACCGTGGCCTATTCTGTGCTGGTGGTGGCCAAAGTGGAAAAGGG
CAAGTCCAAGAAACTGAAGAGTGTGAAAGAGCTGCTGGGGATCACCATCATGGAAAGAAGCAGCTTCGAG
AAGAATCCCATCGACTTTCTGGAAGCCAAGGGCTACAAAGAAGTGAAAAAGGACCTGATCATCAAGCTGC
CTAAGTACTCCCTGTTCGAGCTGGAAAACGGCCGGAAGAGAATGCTGGCCTCTGCCGGCGAACTGCAGAA
GGGAAACGAACTGGCCCTGCCCTCCAAATATGTGAACTTCCTGTACCTGGCCAGCCACTATGAGAAGCTG
AAGGGCTCCCCCGAGGATAATGAGCAGAAACAGCTGTTTGTGGAACAGCACAAGCACTACCTGGACGAGA
TCATCGAGCAGATCAGCGAGTTCTCCAAGAGAGTGATCCTGGCCGACGCTAATCTGGACAAAGTGCTGTC
CGCCTACAACAAGCACCGGGATAAGCCCATCAGAGAGCAGGCCGAGAATATCATCCACCTGTTTACCCTG
ACCAATCTGGGAGCCCCTGCCGCCTTCAAGTACTTTGACACCACCATCGACCGGAAGAGGTACACCAGCA
CCAAAGAGGTGCTGGACGCCACCCTGATCCACCAGAGCATCACCGGCCTGTACGAGACACGGATCGACCT
GTCTCAGCTGGGAGGCGACAGCGCTGGAGGAGGTGGAAGCGGAGGAGGAGGAAGCGGAGGAGGAGGTAGC
GGACCTAAGAAAAAGAGGAAGGTGGCGGCCGCTGGATCCGGACGGGCTGACGCATTGGACGATTTTGATC
TGGATATGCTGGGAAGTGACGCCCTCGATGATTTTGACCTTGACATGCTTGGTTCGGATGCCCTTGATGA
CTTTGACCTCGACATGCTCGGCAGTGACGCCCTTGATGATTTCGACCTGGACATGCTGATTAACTGTACA
GGCAGTGGAGAGGGCAGAGGAAGTCTGCTAACATGCGGTGACGTCGAGGAGAATCCTGGCCCAATGGCCA
AGCCTTTGTCTCAAGAAGAATCCACCCTCATTGAAAGAGCAACGGCTACAATCAACAGCATCCCCATCTC
TGAAGACTACAGCGTCGCCAGCGCAGCTCTCTCTAGCGACGGCCGCATCTTCACTGGTGTCAATGTATAT
CATTTTACTGGGGGACCTTGTGCAGAACTCGTGGTGCTGGGCACTGCTGCTGCTGCGGCAGCTGGCAACC
TGACTTGTATCGTCGCGATCGGAAATGAGAACAGGGGCATCTTGAGCCCCTGCGGACGGTGCCGACAGGT
GCTTCTCGATCTGCATCCTGGGATCAAAGCCATAGTGAAGGACAGTGATGGACAGCCGACGGCAGTTGGG
ATTCGTGAATTGCTGCCCTCTGGTTATGTGTGGGAGGGCTAAGAATTCGATATCAAGCTTATCGGTAATC
AACCTCTGGATTACAAAATTTGTGAAAGATTGACTGGTATTCTTAACTATGTTGCTCCTTTTACGCTATG
TGGATACGCTGCTTTAATGCCTTTGTATCATGCTATTGCTTCCCGTATGGCTTTCATTTTCTCCTCCTTG
TATAAATCCTGGTTGCTGTCTCTTTATGAGGAGTTGTGGCCCGTTGTCAGGCAACGTGGCGTGGTGTGCA
CTGTGTTTGCTGACGCAACCCCCACTGGTTGGGGCATTGCCACCACCTGTCAGCTCCTTTCCGGGACTTT
CGCTTTCCCCCTCCCTATTGCCACGGCGGAACTCATCGCCGCCTGCCTTGCCCGCTGCTGGACAGGGGCT
CGGCTGTTGGGCACTGACAATTCCGTGGTGTTGTCGGGGAAATCATCGTCCTTTCCTTGGCTGCTCGCCT
GTGTTGCCACCTGGATTCTGCGCGGGACGTCCTTCTGCTACGTCCCTTCGGCCCTCAATCCAGCGGACCT
TCCTTCCCGCGGCCTGCTGCCGGCTCTGCGGCCTCTTCCGCGTCTTCGCCTTCGCCCTCAGACGAGTCGG
ATCTCCCTTTGGGCCGCCTCCCCGCATCGATACCGTCGACCTCGAGACCTAGAAAAACATGGAGCAATCA
CAAGTAGCAATACAGCAGCTACCAATGCTGATTGTGCCTGGCTAGAAGCACAAGAGGAGGAGGAGGTGGG
TTTTCCAGTCACACCTCAGGTACCTTTAAGACCAATGACTTACAAGGCAGCTGTAGATCTTAGCCACTTT
TTAAAAGAAAAGGGGGGACTGGAAGGGCTAATTCACTCCCAACGAAGACAAGATATCCTTGATCTGTGGA
TCTACCACACACAAGGCTACTTCCCTGATTGGCAGAACTACACACCAGGGCCAGGGATCAGATATCCACT
GACCTTTGGATGGTGCTACAAGCTAGTACCAGTTGAGCAAGAGAAGGTAGAAGAAGCCAATGAAGGAGAG
AACACCCGCTTGTTACACCCTGTGAGCCTGCATGGGATGGATGACCCGGAGAGAGAAGTATTAGAGTGGA
GGTTTGACAGCCGCCTAGCATTTCATCACATGGCCCGAGAGCTGCATCCGGACTGTACTGGGTCTCTCTG
GTTAGACCAGATCTGAGCCTGGGAGCTCTCTGGCTAACTAGGGAACCCACTGCTTAAGCCTCAATAAAGC
TTGCCTTGAGTGCTTCAAGTAGTGTGTGCCCGTCTGTTGTGTGACTCTGGTAACTAGAGATCCCTCAGAC
CCTTTTAGTCAGTGTGGAAAATCTCTAGCAGGGCCCGTTTAAACCCGCTGATCAGCCTCGACTGTGCCTT
CTAGTTGCCAGCCATCTGTTGTTTGCCCCTCCCCCGTGCCTTCCTTGACCCTGGAAGGTGCCACTCCCAC
TGTCCTTTCCTAATAAAATGAGGAAATTGCATCGCATTGTCTGAGTAGGTGTCATTCTATTCTGGGGGGT
GGGGTGGGGCAGGACAGCAAGGGGGAGGATTGGGAAGACAATAGCAGGCATGCTGGGGATGCGGTGGGCT
CTATGGCTTCTGAGGCGGAAAGAACCAGCTGGGGCTCTAGGGGGTATCCCC
[124 nt withheld, positions 6912-7035]
C
[91 nt withheld, positions 7037-7127]
A
[49 nt withheld, positions 7129-7177]
CCTTTGACGTTGGAGTCCACGTTCTTT
[37 nt withheld, positions 7205-7241]
ACCCTATCTCGGTCTATTCTTTTGATTTATAAGGGATTTTGCCGATTTCGGCCTATTGGTTAAAAAATGA
GCTGATTTAACAAAAATTTAACGCGAATTAATTCTGTGGAATGTGTGTCAGTTAGGGTGTGGAAAGTCCC
CAGGCTCCCCAGCAGGCAGAAGTATGCAAAGCATGCATCTCAATTAGTCAGCAACCAGGTGTGGAAAGTC
CCCAGGCTCCCCAGCAGGCAGAAGTATGCAAAGCATGCATCTCAATTAGTCAGCAACCATAGTCCCGCCC
CTAACTCCGCCCATCCCGCCCCTAACTCCGCCCAGTTCCGCCCATTCTCCGCCCCATGGCTGACTAATTT
TTTTTATTTATGCAGAGGCCGAGGCCGCCTCTGCCTCTGAGCTATTCCAGAAGTAGTGAGGAGGCTTTTT
TGGAGGCCTAGGCTTTTGCAAAAAGCTCCCGGGAGCTTGTATATCCATTTTCGGATCTGATCAGCACGTG
TTGACAATTAATCATCGGCATAGTATATCGGCATAGTATAATACGACAAGGTGAGGAACTAAACCATGGC
CAAGTTGACCAGTGCCGTTCCGGTGCTCACCGCGCGCGACGTCGCCGGAGCGGTCGAGTTCTGGACCGAC
CGGCTCGGGTTCTCCCGGGACTTCGTGGAGGACGACTTCGCCGGTGTGGTCCGGGACGACGTGACCCTGT
TCATCAGCGCGGTCCAGGACCAGGTGGTGCCGGACAACACCCTGGCCTGGGTGTGGGTGCGCGGCCTGGA
CGAGCTGTACGCCGAGTGGTCGGAGGTCGTGTCCACGAACTTCCGGGACGCCTCCGGGCCGGCCATGACC
GAGATCGGCGAGCAGCCGTGGGGGCGGGAGTTCGCCCTGCGCGACCCGGCCGGCAACTGCGTGCACTTCG
TGGCCGAGGAGCAGGACTGACACGTGCTACGAGATTTCGATTCCACCGCCGCCTTCTATGAAAGGTTGGG
CTTCGGAATCGTTTTCCGGGACGCCGGCTGGATGATCCTCCAGCGCGGGGATCTCATGCTGGAGTTCTTC
GCCCACCCCAACTTGTTTATTGCAGCTTATAATGGTTACAAATAAAGCAATAGCATCACAAATTTCACAA
ATAAAGCATTTTTTTCACTGCATTCTAGTTGTGGTTTGTCCAAACTCATCAATGTATCTTATCATGTCTG
TATACCGTCGACCTCTAGCTAGAGCTTGGCGTAATCATGGTCATAGCTGTTTCCTGTGTGAAATTGTTAT
CCGCTCACAATTCCACACAACATACGAGCCGGAAGCATAAAGTGTAAAGCCTGGGGTGCCTAATGAGTGA
GCTAACTCACATTAATTGCGTTGCGCTCACTGCCCGCTTTCCAGTCGGGAAACCTGTCGTGCCAGCTGCA
TTAATGAATCGGCCAACGCGCGGGGAGAGGCGGTTTGCGTATTGGGCGCTCTTCCGCTTCCTCGCTCACT
GACTCGCTGCGCTCGGTCGTTCGGCTGCGGCGAGCGGTATCAGCTCACTCAAAGGCGGTAATACGGTTAT
CCACAGAATCAGGGGATAACGCAGGAAAGAACATGTGAGCAAAAGGCCAGCAAAAGGCCAGGAACCGTAA
AAAGGCCGCGTTGCTGGCGTTTTTCCATAGGCTCCGCCCCCCTGACGAGCATCACAAAAATCGACGCTCA
AGTCAGAGGTGGCGAAACCCGACAGGACTATAAAGATACCAGGCGTTTCCCCCTGGAAGCTCCCTCGTGC
GCTCTCCTGTTCCGACCCTGCCGCTTACCGGATACCTGTCCGCCTTTCTCCCTTCGGGAAGCGTGGCGCT
TTCTCATAGCTCACGCTGTAGGTATCTCAGTTCGGTGTAGGTCGTTCGCTCCAAGCTGGGCTGTGTGCAC
GAACCCCCCGTTCAGCCCGACCGCTGCGCCTTATCCGGTAACTATCGTCTTGAGTCCAACCCGGTAAGAC
ACGACTTATCGCCACTGGCAGCAGCCACTGGTAACAGGATTAGCAGAGCGAGGTATGTAGGCGGTGCTAC
AGAGTTCTTGAAGTGGTGGCCTAACTACGGCTACACTAGAAGAACAGTATTTGGTATCTGCGCTCTGCTG
AAGCCAGTTACCTTCGGAAAAAGAGTTGGTAGCTCTTGATCCGGCAAACAAACCACCGCTGGTAGCGGTG
GTTTTTTTGTTTGCAAGCAGCAGATTACGCGCAGAAAAAAAGGATCTCAAGAAGATCCTTTGATCTTTTC
TACGGGGTCTGACGCTCAGTGGAACGAAAACTCACGTTAAGGGATTTTGGTCATGAGATTATCAAAAAGG
ATCTTCACCTAGATCCTTTTAAATTAAAAATGAAGTTTTAAATCAATCTAAAGTATATATGAGTAAACTT
GGTCTGACAGTTACCAATGCTTAATCAGTGAGGCACCTATCTCAGCGATCTGTCTATTTCGTTCATCCAT
AGTTGCCTGACTCCCCGTCGTGTAGATAACTACGATACGGGAGGGCTTACCATCTGGCCCCAGTGCTGCA
ATGATACCGCGAGACCCACGCTCACCGGCTCCAGATTTATCAGCAATAAACCAGCCAGCCGGAAGGGCCG
AGCGCAGAAGTGGTCCTGCAACTTTATCCGCCTCCATCCAGTCTATTAATTGTTGCCGGGAAGCTAGAGT
AAGTAGTTCGCCAGTTAATAGTTTGCGCAACGTTGTTGCCATTGCTACAGGCATCGTGGTGTCACGCTCG
TCGTTTGGTATGGCTTCATTCAGCTCCGGTTCCCAACGATCAAGGCGAGTTACATGATCCCCCATGTTGT
GCAAAAAAGCGGTTAGCTCCTTCGGTCCTCCGATCGTTGTCAGAAGTAAGTTGGCCGCAGTGTTATCACT
CATGGTTATGGCAGCACTGCATAATTCTCTTACTGTCATGCCATCCGTAAGATGCTTTTCTGTGACTGGT
GAGTACTCAACCAAGTCATTCTGAGAATAGTGTATGCGGCGACCGAGTTGCTCTTGCCCGGCGTCAATAC
GGGATAATACCGCGCCACATAGCAGAACTTTAAAAGTGCTCATCATTGGAAAACGTTCTTCGGGGCGAAA
ACTCTCAAGGATCTTACCGCTGTTGAGATCCAGTTCGATGTAACCCACTCGTGCACCCAACTGATCTTCA
GCATCTTTTACTTTCACCAGCGTTTCTGGGTGAGCAAAAACAGGAAGGCAAAATGCCGCAAAAAAGGGAA
TAAGGGCGACACGGAAATGTTGAATACTCATACTCTTCCTTTTTCAATATTATTGAAGCATTTATCAGGG
TTATTGTCTCATGAGCGGATACATATTTGAATGTATTTAGAAAAATAAACAAATAGGGGTTCCGCGCACA
TTTCCCCGAAAAGTGCCACCTGACGTCGACGGATCGGGAGATCTCCCGATCCCCTATGGTGCACTCTCAG
TACAATCTGCTCTGATGCCGCATAGTTAAGCCAGTATCTGCTCCCTGCTTGTGTGTTGGAGGTCGCTGAG
TAGTGCGCGAGCAAAATTTAAGCTACAACAAGGCAAGGCTTGACCGACAATTGCATGAAGAATCTGCTTA
GGGTTAGGCGTTTTGCGCTGCTTCGCGATGTACGGGCCAGATATACGCGTTGACATTGATTATTGACTAG
TTATTAATAGTAATCAATTACGGGGTCATTAGTTCATAGCCCATATATGGAGTTCCGCGTTACATAACTT
ACGGTAAATGGCCCGCCTGGCTGACCGCCCAACGACCCCCGCCCATTGACGTCAATAATGACGTATGTTC
CCATAGTAACGCCAATAGGGACTTTCCATTGACGTCAATGGGTGGAGTATTTACGGTAAACTGCCCACTT
GGCAGTACATCAAGTGTATCATATGCCAAGTACGCCCCCTATTGACGTCAATGACGGTAAATGGCCCGCC
TGGCATTATGCCCAGTACATGACCTTATGGGACTTTCCTACTTGGCAGTACATCTACGTATTAGTCATCG
CTATTACCATGGTGATGCGGTTTTGGCAGTACATCAATGGGCGTGGATAGCGGTTTGACTCACGGGGATT
TCCAAGTCTCCACCCCATTGACGTCAATGGGAGTTTGTTTTGGCACCAAAATCAACGGGACTTTCCAAAA
TGTCGTAACAACTCCGCCCCATTGACGCAAATGGGCGGTAGGCGTGTACGGTGGGAGGTCTATATAAGCA
GCGCGTTTTGCCTGTACTGGGTCTCTCTGGTTAGACCAGATCTGAGCCTGGGAGCTCTCTGGCTAACTAG
GGAACCCACTGCTTAAGCCTCAATAAAGCTTGCCTTGAGTGCTTCAAGTAGTGTGTGCCCGTCTGTTGTG
TGACTCTGGTAACTAGAGATCCCTCAGACCCTTTTAGTCAGTGTGGAAAATCTCTAGCAGTGGCGCCCGA
ACAGGGACTTGAAAGCGAAAGGGAAACCAGAGGAGCTCTCTCGACGCAGGACTCGGCTTGCTGAAGCGCG
CACGGCAAGAGGCGAGGGGCGGCGACTGGTGAGTACGCCAAAAATTTTGACTAGCGGAGGCTAGAAGGAG
AGAGATGGGTGCGAGAGCGTCAGTATTAAGCGGGGGAGAATTAGATCGCGATGGGAAAAAATTCGGTTAA
GGCCAGGGGGAAAGAAAAAATATAAATTAAAACATATAGTATGGGCAAGCAGGGAGCTAGAACGATTCGC
AGTTAATCCTGGCCTGTTAGAAACATCAGAAGGCTGTAGACAAATACTGGGACAGCTACAACCATCCCTT
CAGACAGGATCAGAAGAACTTAGATCATTATATAATACAGTAGCAACCCTCTATTGTGTGCATCAAAGGA
TAGAGATAAAAGACACCAAGGAAGCTTTAGACAAGATAGAGGAAGAGCAAAACAAAAGTAAGACCACCGC
ACAGCAAGCGGCCGCTGATCTTCAGACCTGGAGGAGGAGATATGAGGGACAATTGGAGAAGTGAATTATA
TAAATATAAAGTAGTAAAAATTGAACCATTAGGAGTAGCACCCACCAAGGCAAAGAGAAGAGTGGTGCAG
AGAGAAAAAAGAGCAGTGGGAATAGGAGCTTTGTTCCTTGGGTTCTTGGGAGCAGCAGGAAGCACTATGG
GCGCAGCGTCAATGACGCTGACGGTACAGGCCAGACAATTATTGTCTGGTATAGTGCAGCAGCAGAACAA
TTTGCTGAGGGCTATTGAGGCGCAACAGCATCTGTTGCAACTCACAGTCTGGGGCATCAAGCAGCTCCAG
GCAAGAATCCTGGCTGTGGAAAGATACCTAAAGGATCAACAGCTCCTGGGGATTTGGGGTTGCTCTGGAA
AACTCATTTGCACCACTGCTGTGCCTTGGAATGCTAGTTGGAGTAATAAATCTCTGGAACAGATTTGGAA
TCACACGACCTGGATGGAGTGGGACAGAGAAATTAACAATTACACAAGCTTAATACACTCCTTAATTGAA
GAATCGCAAAACCAGCAAGAAAAGAATGAACAAGAATTATTGGAATTAGATAAATGGGCAAGTTTGTGGA
ATTGGTTTAACATAACAAATTGGCTGTGGTATATAAAATTATTCATAATGATAGTAGGAGGCTTGGTAGG
TTTAAGAATAGTTTTTGCTGTACTTTCTATAGTGAATAGAGTTAGGCAGGGATATTCACCATTATCGTTT
CAGACCCACCTCCCAACCCCGAGGGGACCCGACAGGCCCGAAGGAATAGAAGAAGAAGGTGGAGAGAGAG
ACAGAGACAGATCCATTCGATTAGTGAACGGATCGGCACTGCGTGCGCCAATTCTGCAGACAAATGGCAG
TATTCATCCACAATTTTAAAAGAAAAGGGGGGATTGGGGGGTACAGTGCAGGGGAAAGAATAGTAGACAT
AATAGCAACAGACATACAAACTAAAGAATTACAAAAACAAATTACAAAAATTCAAAATTTTCGGGTTTAT
TACAGGGACAGCAGAGATCCAGTTTGGTTAATTAGCTAGCGAGGGCCTATTTCCCATGATTCCTTCATAT
TTGCATATACGATACAAGGCTGTTAGAGAGATAATTGGAATTAATTTGACTGTAAACACAAAGATATTAG
TACAAAATACGTGACGTAGAAAGTAATAATTTCTTGGGTAGTTTGCAGTTTTAAAATTATGTTTTAAAAT
GGACTATCATATGCTTACCGTAACTTGAAAGTATTTCGATTTCTTGGCTTTATATATCTTGTGGAAAGGA
CGAAACACCGTAAGTCAGCACTAATGGGGG
Features (pLannotate 1.2.2; 38 found; start..end, strand, type, name):
     18..36      +  misc_RNA       MS2 stem loop: stem loop that binds the bacteriophage MS2 coat protein
     47..83      +  misc_RNA       gRNA scaffold (fragment): guide RNA scaffold for the Streptococcus pyogenes CRISPR/Cas9 system
     88..106     +  misc_RNA       MS2 stem loop: stem loop that binds the bacteriophage MS2 coat protein
    117..136     +  misc_RNA       gRNA scaffold (fragment): guide RNA scaffold for the Streptococcus pyogenes CRISPR/Cas9 system
    149..167     +  CDS            small t antigen (fragment): SV40 (simian virus 40) small t antigen
    193..404     +  promoter       EF-1α core promoter: core promoter for human elongation factor EF-1α
    421..468     +  CDS            nucleoplasmin NLS: bipartite nuclear localization signal from nucleoplasmin
    468..4569    +  CDS            dCas9 (fragment): catalytically dead mutant of the Cas9 endonuclease from the Streptococcus pyogenes Type II CRISPR/Cas system RNA-guided DNA-binding protein that lacks endonuclease activity due to the D10A mutation in the RuvC catalytic domain and the N863A mutation in the HNH catalytic domain
   4894..5292    +  CDS            BSD: blasticidin S deaminase; Aspergillus terreus BSD; confers resistance to blasticidin
   5293..5314    +  misc_feature   MCS (fragment): pBluescript multiple cloning site
   5317..5905    +  misc_feature   WPRE: woodchuck hepatitis virus posttranscriptional regulatory element
   5842..6423    +  CDS            nef (fragment): NEF_HV1H2 - Experimental evidence at protein level: Swiss-Prot protein existence level 1. Extracellular Nef protein targets CD4(+) T-lymphocytes for apoptosis by interacting with CXCR4 surface receptors. From Human immunodeficiency virus type 1 group M subtype B (isolate HXB2) (HIV-1).
   6430..6610    +  LTR            5' LTR (truncated): truncated 5' long terminal repeat (LTR) from HIV-1
   6642..6866    +  polyA_signal   bGH poly(A) signal: bovine growth hormone polyadenylation signal
   6870..6891    +  promoter       SV40 promoter (fragment): SV40 enhancer and early promoter
   6912..7340    +  rep_origin     f1 ori (sequence partly withheld): f1 bacteriophage origin of replication; arrow indicates direction of (+) strand synthesis
   7354..7683    +  promoter       SV40 promoter: SV40 enhancer and early promoter
   7731..7778    +  promoter       EM7 promoter: synthetic bacterial promoter&nbsp
   7797..8171    +  CDS            BleoR: antibiotic-binding protein; Sh ble from Streptoalloteichus hindustanus; confers resistance to bleomycin, phleomycin, and Zeocin™
   8181..8306    +  CDS            ble (fragment): BLE_KLEPN - Experimental evidence at protein level: Swiss-Prot protein existence level 1. Binding protein with a strong affinity to the bleomycin family of antibiotics. Binds to CL990; an antimitotic-antibiotic compound. From Klebsiella pneumoniae.
   8301..8422    +  polyA_signal   SV40 poly(A) signal: SV40 polyadenylation signal
   8493..8515    -  protein_bind   lac operator (fragment): The lac repressor binds to the lac operator to inhibit transcription in E. coli. This inhibition can be relieved by adding lactose or isopropyl-β-D-thiogalactopyranoside (IPTG). lac repressor encoded by lacI
   8519..8549    -  promoter       lac promoter: promoter for the E. coli lac operon
   8564..8585    -  protein_bind   CAP binding site: CAP binding activates transcription in the presence of cAMP. E. coli catabolite activator protein
   8598..8690    -  CDS            lacI (fragment): lac repressor; lacI; The lac repressor binds to the lac operator to inhibit transcription in E. coli. This inhibition can be relieved by adding lactose or isopropyl-β-D-thiogalactopyranoside (IPTG).
   8873..9461    -  rep_origin     ori: high-copy-number ColE1/pMB1/pBR322/pUC origin of replication
   9632..10492   -  CDS            AmpR: β-lactamase; bla; confers resistance to ampicillin, carbenicillin, and related antibiotics
  10493..10597   -  promoter       AmpR promoter: bla
  10656..10708   -  misc_feature   bom (fragment): basis of mobility region from pBR322
  10863..11242   +  enhancer       CMV enhancer: human cytomegalovirus immediate early enhancer
  11243..11442   +  promoter       CMV promoter: human cytomegalovirus (CMV) immediate early promoter
  11460..11640   +  LTR            5' LTR (truncated): truncated 5' long terminal repeat (LTR) from HIV-1
  11687..11812   +  misc_feature   HIV-1 Ψ: packaging signal of human immunodeficiency virus type 1
  11796..12159   +  CDS            HIV-1 gag (fragment): gag protein from human immunodeficiency virus 1; gag
  12305..12538   +  misc_feature   RRE: The Rev response element (RRE) of HIV-1 allows for Rev-dependent mRNA export from the nucleus to the cytoplasm.
  12915..13015   +  CDS            Rev (fragment): human immunodeficiency virus 1 (HIV-1) Rev protein; rev; enhances nuclear export of unspliced and incompletely spliced viral mRNAs
  13065..13182   +  misc_feature   cPPT/CTS: central polypurine tract and central termination sequence of HIV-1
  13232..13472   +  promoter       U6 promoter: RNA polymerase III promoter for human U6 snRNA
