[The description below was written by a language model from this plasmid's Addgene catalogue record and pLannotate feature annotations shown in this document.]
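Description:
lentiSAMv2 rs12189774-guide1 is a lentiviral CRISPR activation plasmid built on the lentiSAMv2 backbone. It carries a single guide RNA directed at a human pancreatic islet enhancer that contains the type 2 diabetes-associated variant rs12189774 at the VEGFA GWAS locus. In bacteria it is maintained through a high-copy ColE1/pUC-type origin with ampicillin resistance. The backbone also holds an f1 origin and an SV40/EM7-driven bleomycin/Zeocin resistance cassette, both located outside the viral transfer region. Viral genomic RNA is produced from a CMV enhancer/promoter fused to a truncated HIV-1 5' LTR. This is followed by the Ψ packaging signal, a partial gag sequence, the RRE for Rev-dependent export and the cPPT/CTS. A WPRE and a truncated 3' LTR close the transfer unit, with a bGH polyadenylation signal downstream.

Two expression units sit within the provirus. A human U6 promoter drives the guide, which is fused to an S. pyogenes sgRNA scaffold modified with two MS2 stem loops; these loops recruit MS2 coat protein-fused activator domains, which this plasmid does not encode and which must come from a separate construct. An EF-1α core promoter drives an NLS-tagged, catalytically dead Cas9. According to the catalogue entry, dCas9 is fused to VP64 and linked by a 2A peptide to blasticidin S deaminase, allowing blasticidin selection of transduced mammalian cells. The feature table annotates dCas9 and BSD but not the VP64 or 2A segments, which presumably lie in the unannotated gap between them. The construct is used to activate the targeted enhancer in human cells and so test its regulatory function.
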