Addgene plasmid #125496: lentiSAMv2 rs12189774-guide1
Purpose: CRISPR-mediated activation of human islet enhancer containing T2D-associated variant rs12189774 (VEGFA GWAS locus)
Depositing lab: Jorge Ferrer. Depositing organization: Imperial College London. Publication: Human pancreatic islet three-dimensional chromatin architecture provides insights into the genetics of type 2 diabetes. Miguel-Escalada I, Bonas-Guarch S, Cebola I, Ponsa-Cobas J, Mendieta-Esteban J, Atla G, Javierre BM, Rolando DMY, Farabella I, Morgan CC, Garcia-Hurtado J, Beucher A, Moran I, Pasquali L, Ramos-Rodriguez M, Appel EVR, Linneberg A, Gjesing AP, Witte DR, Pedersen O, Grarup N, Ravassard P, Torrents D, Mercader JM, Piemonti L, Berney T, de Koning EJP, Kerr-Conte J, Pattou F, Fedko IO, Groop L, Prokopenko I, Hansen T, Marti-Renom MA, Fraser P, Ferrer J. Nat Genet. 2019 Jun 28. pii: 10.1038/s41588-019-0457-0. doi: 10.1038/s41588-019-0457-0. PubMed 31253982.
Backbone
  Vector backbone: lentiSAMv2
  Backbone manufacturer: Feng Zhang (Addgene #75112)
  Vector type: Mammalian Expression, Lentiviral, CRISPR
  Selectable markers: Blasticidin
Growth in bacteria
  Bacterial resistance: Ampicillin, 100 μg/mL
  Growth temperature: 37°C
  Growth strain: Stbl3
  Copy number: High Copy
Gene/Insert
  Gene/Insert name: dCas9-VP64-2A-BlastR
  gRNA/shRNA sequence: TAAGTCAGCACTAATGGGGG
  Species: H. sapiens (human)
  Promoter: EF1a core and U6
  Cloning method: Restriction Enzyme; 5′ cloning site Unknown (destroyed during cloning); 3′ cloning site Unknown (destroyed during cloning)
  Sequencing primers: 5′ GATCCGCCACCATGGATGC
Terms and licenses: Academic/Nonprofit Terms; Industry Terms: Not Available to Industry
How to cite: lentiSAMv2 rs12189774-guide1 was a gift from Jorge Ferrer (Addgene plasmid # 125496 ; http://n2t.net/addgene:125496 ; RRID:Addgene_125496)
