>Addgene plasmid #125496 | lentiSAMv2 rs12189774-guide1 | depositor partial sequence | sequence record 240170 | Guide RNA, MS2 stem loops
NNNNNNNNNNNNTTNAGTTTTAAATTATGTTTTAAAATGGACTATCATATGCTTACCGTAACTTGAAAGT
ATTTCGATTTCTTGGCTTTATATATCTTGTGGAAAGGACGAAACACCGTAAGTCAGCACTAATGGGGGGT
TTTAGAGCTAGGCCAACATGAGGATCACCCATGTCTGCAGGGCCTAGCAAGTTAAAATAAGGCTAGTCCG
TTATCAACTTGGCCAACATGAGGATCACCCATGTCTGCAGGGCCAAGTGGCACCGAGTCGGTGCTTTTTT
TGGATCCTAGGTCTTGAAAGGAGTGGGAATTGGCTCCGGTGCCCGTCAGTGGGCAGAGCGCACATCGCCC
ACAGTCCCCGAGAAGTTGGGGGGAGGGGTCGGCAATTGATCCGGTGCCTAGAGAAGGTGGCGCGGGGTAA
ACTGGGAAAGTGATGTCGTGTACTGGCTCCGCCTTTTTCCCGAGGGTGGGGGAGAACCGTATATAAGTGC
AGTAGTCGCCGTGAACGTTCTTTTTCGCAACGGGTTTGCCGCCAGAACACAGGCGTACGGCCACCATGAA
AAGGCCGGCGGCCACGAAAAAGGCCGGCCAGGCAAAAAAGAAAAAGGACAAGAAGTACAGCATCGGCCTG
GCCATCGGGACCAACTCTGTGGGCTGGGCCGTGATCACCGACGAGTACAAGGTGCCCAGCAAGAAAGTCA
AGGTGCTGGGCAACACCGATCGGCACAGCATCAAGAAGAACCTGATCGGAGCCCTGCTNTTCGACAGCGG
CCGAAACAGCCGAGGCCACCCCGGCTGAAAGAGAACCCCCCAGAANNATGAGACATCNNCACGGACATAA
CCGGGATCTGGCTATCTTGNNNNGANNTCCTTCAGCAATCAAGTACGGATCAAGGGCGGNNGAACAGCCT
TCTTTCCGCTAAACTGGNANNGAGTACCTTTCTCGGTGGGAAAAAGGATCAGCAAACCACGAGACCGTGT
AACCCCATNNTTCCTGAACCATCNNTTGNNNNAA
